Addgene plasmid #37107: pAdTrackCMV-PSM-Rb
Depositing lab: Joseph Nevins. Depositing organization: Duke University. Publication: A role for Mediator complex subunit MED13L in Rb/E2F-induced growth arrest. Angus SP, Nevins JR. Oncogene. 2012 Jan 16. doi: 10.1038/onc.2011.622. PubMed 22249253.
Backbone
  Vector backbone: pAdTrack-CMV
  Backbone size w/o insert (bp): 9220
  Vector type: Mammalian Expression, Adenoviral
  Selectable markers: EGFP
Growth in bacteria
  Bacterial resistance: Kanamycin, 50 μg/mL
  Growth temperature: 37°C
  Growth strain: DH10B
  Copy number: Low Copy
Gene/Insert
  Gene/Insert name: Rb
  Species: H. sapiens (human)
  Insert size (bp): 1600
  Mutation: aa 379-928 only; large pocket of human Rb with aa substitutions S780A, S788D, S795A, S807A, S811L, T821A, T826A
  Entrez Gene: RB1 (a.k.a. OSRC, PPP1R130, RB, p105-Rb, p110-RB1, pRb, pp110)
  Promoter: CMV
  Cloning method: Restriction Enzyme; 5′ cloning site BamHI (insert)/BglII (vector) (destroyed during cloning); 3′ cloning site BamHI (insert)/BglII (vector) (destroyed during cloning)
  Sequencing primers: 5′ pAd-CMV
Terms and licenses: Academic/Nonprofit Terms; Industry Terms: Not Available to Industry
Depositor comments: Also known as PSM.7LP (Knudsen and Wang 1997 MCB 17:5771).
How to cite: pAdTrackCMV-PSM-Rb was a gift from Joseph Nevins (Addgene plasmid # 37107 ; http://n2t.net/addgene:37107 ; RRID:Addgene_37107)
