[The description below was written by a language model from this plasmid's Addgene catalogue record.]
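Description:
pAdTrackCMV-PSM-Rb is an adenoviral shuttle plasmid for mammalian expression, built on the pAdTrack-CMV backbone (about 9.2 kb without insert). It is propagated in E. coli as a low-copy plasmid under kanamycin selection. pAdTrack-CMV belongs to the AdEasy-type system: such shuttle vectors are generally recombined with an adenoviral backbone plasmid in bacteria to generate a recombinant adenoviral genome, which is then packaged in a complementing cell line. The record lists EGFP as the marker. In this backbone EGFP serves as a separate fluorescent tracer that allows transfected or infected cells, and viral production, to be followed visually rather than acting as a drug selection. No feature table is provided, so the origin of replication and the viral arms are not itemised in the record.

The payload is a roughly 1.6 kb fragment of human RB1 driven by the CMV promoter. It encodes only amino acids 379–928, the "large pocket" region of the retinoblastoma protein. It carries seven substitutions at phosphorylation sites (S780A, S788D, S795A, S807A, S811L, T821A, T826A), and the allele is also known as PSM.7LP. Changing these cyclin-dependent kinase target residues is intended to yield a phosphorylation-site-mutant Rb that resists inactivation by phosphorylation, so it acts as a constitutively active repressor of E2F-dependent transcription and of cell-cycle progression. The fragment was inserted as a BamHI fragment into the vector's BglII site, and the junction sites were destroyed on both sides. No epitope tag is recorded. The associated work concerns Rb/E2F-induced growth arrest, consistent with using this construct, directly or as adenovirus, to impose active Rb function in mammalian cells while tracking expressing cells by GFP.
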