>Addgene plasmid #37107 | pAdTrackCMV-PSM-Rb | addgene partial sequence | sequence record 46776 | pAd-CMV 5'-GCTAGAGATCTGGTACCGTC-3'
CTCTGATAGAATCCGATCCACCGGATCTAGATAACTGATCATAATCAGCCATACCACATTTGTAGAGGTT
TTACTTGCTTTAAAAAACCTCCCACACCTCCCCCTGAACCTGAAACATAAAATGAATGCAATTGTTGTTG
TTAACTTGTTTATTGCAGCTTATAATGGTTACAAATAAAGCAATAGCATCACAAATTTCACAAATAAAGC
ATTTTTTTCACTGCATTCTAGTTGTGGTTTGTCCAAACTCATCAATGTATCTTAACGCGGAGGTTTATCG
ACGATCTGCTAGTGATTAATAGTAATCAATTACGGGGTCATTAGTTCATAGCCCATATATGGAGTTCCGC
GTTACATAACTTACGGTAAATGGCCCGCCTGGCTGACCGCCCAACGACCCCCGCCCATTGACGTCAATAA
TGACGTATGTTCCCATAGTAACGCCAATAGGGACTTTCCATTGACGTCAATGGGTGGAGTATTTACGGTA
AACTGCCCACTTGGCAGTACATCAAGTGTATCATATGCCAAGTACGCCCCCTATTGACGTCAATGACGGT
AAATGGCCCGCCTGGCATTATGCCCAGTACATGACCTTATGGGACTTTCCTACTTGGCAGTACATCTACG
TATTAGTCATCGCTATTACCATGGTGATGCGGTTTTGGCAGTACATCAATGGGCGTGGATAGCGGTTTGA
CTCACGGGGATTTCCAAGTCTCCACCCCATTGACGTCAATGGGAGTTTGTTTTGGCACCAAAATCAACGG
GACTTTCCAAAATGTCGTAACAACTCCGCCCCATTGACGCAAATGGGCGGTAGGCGTGTACGGTGGGAGG
TCTATATAAGCAGAGCTGGTTTAGTGAACCGTCAGATCCGCTAGCGCNTACCGGTCGCCACCATGGTGAG
CAAGGGCGAGGAGCTTTCC
