>Addgene plasmid #37107 | pAdTrackCMV-PSM-Rb | addgene partial sequence | sequence record 47348 | EGFP-N 5'-CGTCGCCGTCCAGCTCGACCAG-3'
TCGCCCTTGCTCCCATGGTGGCGACCGGTAGCGCTAGCGGATCTGACGGTTCACTAAACCAGCTCTGCTT
ATATAGACCTCCCACCGTACACGCCTACCGCCCATTTGCGTCAATGGGGCGGAGTTGTTACGACATTTTG
GAAAGTCCCGTTGATTTTGGTGCCAAAACAAACTCCCATTGACGTCAATGGGGTGGAGACTTGGAAATCC
CCGTGAGTCAAACCGCTATCCACGCCCATTGATGTACTGCCAAAACCGCATCACCATGGTAATAGCGATG
ACTAATACGTAGATGTACTGCCAAGTAGGAAAGTCCCATAAGGTCATGTACTGGGCATAATGCCAGGCGG
GCCATTTACCGTCATTGACGTCAATAGGGGGCGTACTTGGCATATGATACACTTGATGTACTGCCAAGTG
GGCAGTTTACCGTAAATACTCCACCCATTGACGTCAATGGAAAGTCCCTATTGGCGTTACTATGGGAACA
TACGTCATTATTGACGTCAATGGGCGGGGGTCGTTGGGCGGTCAGCCAGGCGGGCCATTTACCGTAAGTT
ATGTAACGCGGAACTCCATATATGGGCTATGAACTAATGACCCCGTAATTGATTACTATTAATCACTAGC
AGATCGTCGATAAACCTCCGCGTTAAGATACATTGATGAGTTTGGACAAACCACAACTAGAATGCAGTGA
AAAAAATGCTTTATTTGTGAAATTTGTGATGCTATTGCTTTATTTGTAACCATTATAAGCTGCAATAAAC
AAGTTAACAACAACAATTGCATTCATTTTATGTTTCAGGTTCAGGGGGAGGTGTGGGAAGTTTTTAAACA
GTAAAC
